Addgene plasmid #70258: pRL439
Purpose: Source of psbA promoter of Amaranthus hybridus, used as a strong promoter of cyanobacterial genes
Depositing lab: Peter Wolk. Depositing organization: Michigan State University. Publication: A versatile class of positive-selection vectors based on the nonviability of palindrome-containing plasmids that allows cloning into long polylinkers. Elhai J, Wolk CP. Gene. 1988 Aug 15;68(1):119-38. 0378-1119(88)90605-1 PubMed 2851487.
Backbone
  Vector backbone: pUC8
  Total vector size (bp): 2736
  Vector type: Bacterial Expression
Growth in bacteria
  Bacterial resistance: Ampicillin, 100 μg/mL
  Growth temperature: 37°C
  Growth strain: DH5alpha
  Copy number: High Copy
Gene/Insert
  Gene/Insert name: psbA promoter
  Species: Amaranthus hybridus
  Cloning method: Unknown
  Sequencing primers: 5′ M13F20; 3′ M13R
Terms and licenses: Academic/Nonprofit Terms; Industry Terms: Not Available to Industry
How to cite: pRL439 was a gift from Peter Wolk (Addgene plasmid # 70258 ; http://n2t.net/addgene:70258 ; RRID:Addgene_70258)
