[The description below was written by a language model from this plasmid's Addgene catalogue record and pLannotate feature annotations shown in this document.]
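Description:
pRL439 is a small (about 2.7 kb) high-copy E. coli plasmid built on the pUC8 backbone that serves as a source of the psbA promoter from the plant Amaranthus hybridus. It replicates through the ColE1/pMB1-type pUC origin and is selected with ampicillin through the β-lactamase gene (AmpR) driven by its own bla promoter. The remaining annotated features are typical pUC remnants: the lac promoter with its operator and CAP binding site, a short lacI fragment, a partial lacZα coding region, and a fragment of the pUC-type multiple cloning site that spans the numbering origin. Short fragments of rop and of the pBR322 bom region are also detected; these are partial sequences rather than complete functional elements.

The payload is the psbA promoter, which in its native context drives the chloroplast gene for the photosystem II D1 protein. According to the record, it is used as a strong promoter for expressing genes in cyanobacteria. The automated feature table does not annotate the promoter itself, so its exact coordinates and orientation are not stated. The listed M13 forward and reverse sequencing primers suggest it sits in the polylinker/lacZα region, which would fit with lacZα and the cloning site being annotated only as fragments. The cloning method is recorded as unknown, and no downstream gene, reporter or tag is listed. Although catalogued as a bacterial expression vector, pRL439 is best regarded as a parts donor from which the psbA promoter can be taken and placed upstream of genes of interest in other vectors intended for cyanobacteria.
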