Features (pLannotate 1.2.2; 11 found; start..end, strand, type, name):
    129..145     -  protein_bind   lac operator: The lac repressor binds to the lac operator to inhibit transcription in E. coli. This inhibition can be relieved by adding lactose or isopropyl-β-D-thiogalactopyranoside (IPTG). lac repressor encoded by lacI
    153..183     -  promoter       lac promoter: promoter for the E. coli lac operon
    198..219     -  protein_bind   CAP binding site: CAP binding activates transcription in the presence of cAMP. E. coli catabolite activator protein
    232..324     -  CDS            lacI (fragment): lac repressor; lacI; The lac repressor binds to the lac operator to inhibit transcription in E. coli. This inhibition can be relieved by adding lactose or isopropyl-β-D-thiogalactopyranoside (IPTG).
    507..1095    -  rep_origin     ori: high-copy-number ColE1/pMB1/pBR322/pUC origin of replication
   1266..2126    -  CDS            AmpR: β-lactamase; bla; confers resistance to ampicillin, carbenicillin, and related antibiotics
   2127..2231    -  promoter       AmpR promoter: bla
   2326..2361    +  CDS            rop (fragment): Rop protein, which maintains plasmids at low copy number; rop
   2463..2562    +  misc_feature   bom (fragment): basis of mobility region from pBR322
   2568..2722    -  CDS            lacZα (fragment): LacZα fragment of β-galactosidase; lacZ fragment
   2733..19      -  misc_feature   MCS (fragment) (across the origin): pUC18/19 multiple cloning site
>Addgene plasmid #70258 | pRL439 | depositor full sequence | sequence record 125568 | pRL439 sequence 2736 bps
AGGTCGACTCTAGAGGATCTCAATGAATATTGGTTGACACGGGCGTATAAGACATGTTATACTGTTGAAT
AACAAGGACGGATCCCCGGGAATTCGTAATCATGGTCATAGCTGTTTCCTGTGTGAAATTGTTATCCGCT
CACAATTCCACACAACATACGAGCCGGAAGCATAAAGTGTAAAGCCTGGGGTGCCTAATGAGTGAGCTAA
CTCACATTAATTGCGTTGCGCTCACTGCCCGCTTTCCAGTCGGGAAACCTGTCGTGCCAGCTGGATTAAT
GAATCGGCCAACGCGCGGGGAGAGGCGGTTTGCGTATTGGGCGCTCTTCCGCTTCCTCGCTCACTGACTC
GCTGCGCTCGGTCGTTCGGCTGCGGCGAGCGGTATCAGCTCACTCAAAGGCGGTAATACGGTTATCCACA
GAATCAGGGGATAACGCAGGAAAGAACATGTGAGCAAAAGGCCAGCAAAAGGCCAGGAACCGTAAAAAGG
CCGCGTTGCTGGCGTTTTTCCATAGGCTCCGCCCCCCTGACGAGCATCACAAAAATCGACGCTCAAGTCA
GAGGTGGCGAAACCCGACAGGACTATAAAGATACCAGGCGTTTCCCCCTGGAAGCTCCCTCGTGCGCTCT
CCTGTTCCGACCCTGCCGCTTACCGGATACCTGTCCGCCTTTCTCCCTTCGGGAAGCGTGGCGCTTTCTC
AATGCTCACGCTGTAGGTATCTCAGTTCGGTGTAGGTCGTTCGCTCCAAGCTGGGCTGTGTGCACGAACC
CCCCGTTCAGCCCGACCGCTGCGCCTTATCCGGTAACTATCGTCTTGAGTCCAACCCGGTAAGACACGAC
TTATCGCCACTGGCAGCAGCCACTGGTAACAGGATTAGCAGAGCGAGGTATGTAGGCGGTGCTACAGAGT
TCTTGAAGTGGTGGCCTAACTACGGCTACACTAGAAGGACAGTATTTGGTATCTGCGCTCTGCTGAAGCC
AGTTACCTTCGGAAAAAGAGTTGGTAGCTCTTGATCCGGCAAACAAACCACCGCTGGTAGCGGTGGTTTT
TTTGTTTGCAAGCAGCAGATTACGCGCAGAAAAAAAGGATCTCAAGAAGATCCTTTGATCTTTTCTACGG
GGTCTGACGCTCAGTGGAACGAAAACTCACGTTAAGGGATTTTGGTCATGAGATTATCAAAAAGGATCTT
CACCTAGATCCTTTTAAATTAAAAATGAAGTTTTAAATCAATCTAAAGTATATATGAGTAAACTTGGTCT
GACAGTTACCAATGCTTAATCAGTGAGGCACCTATCTCAGCGATCTGTCTATTTCGTTCATCCATAGTTG
CCTGACTCCCCGTCGTGTAGATAACTACGATACGGGAGGGCTTACCATCTGGCCCCAGTGCTGCAATGAT
ACCGCGAGACCCACGCTCACCGGCTCCAGATTTATCAGCAATAAACCAGCCAGCCGGAAGGGCCGAGCGC
AGAAGTGGTCCTGCAACTTTATCCGCCTCCATCCAGTCTATTAATTGTTGCCGGGAAGCTAGAGTAAGTA
GTTCGCCAGTTAATAGTTTGCGCAACGTTGTTGCCATTGCTACAGGCATCGTGGTGTCACGCTCGTCGTT
TGGTATGGCTTCATTCAGCTCCGGTTCCCAACGATCAAGGCGAGTTACATGATCCCCCATGTTGTGCAAA
AAAGCGGTTAGCTCCTTCGGTCCTCCGATCGTTGTCAGAAGTAAGTTGGCCGCAGTGTTATCACTCATGG
TTATGGCAGCACTGCATAATTCTCTTACTGTCATGCCATCCGTAAGATGCTTTTCTGTGACTGGTGAGTA
CTCAACCAAGTCATTCTGAGAATAGTGTATGCGGCGACCGAGTTGCTCTTGCCCGGCGTCAATACGGGAT
AATACCGCGCCACATAGCAGAACTTTAAAAGTGCTCATCATTGGAAAACGTTCTTCGGGGCGAAAACTCT
CAAGGATCTTACCGCTGTTGAGATCCAGTTCGATGTAACCCACTCGTGCACCCAACTGATCTTCAGCATC
TTTTACTTTCACCAGCGTTTCTGGGTGAGCAAAAACAGGAAGGCAAAATGCCGCAAAAAAGGGAATAAGG
GCGACACGGAAATGTTGAATACTCATACTCTTCCTTTTTCAATATTATTGAAGCATTTATCAGGGTTATT
GTCTCATGAGCGGATACATATTTGAATGTATTTAGAAAAATAAACAAATAGGGGTTCCGCGCACATTTCC
CCGAAAAGTGCCACCTGACGTCTAAGAAACCATTATTATCATGACATTAACCTATAAAAATAGGCGTATC
ACGAGGCCCTTTCGTCTCGCGCGTTTCGGTGATGACGGTGAAAACCTCTGACACATGCAGCTCCCGGAGA
CGGTCACAGCTTGTCTGTAAGCGGATGCCGGGAGCAGACAAGCCCGTCAGGGCGCGTCAGCGGGTGTTGG
CGGGTGTCGGGGCTGGCTTAACTATGCGGCATCAGAGCAGATTGTACTGAGAGTGCACCATATGCGGTGT
GAAATACCGCACAGATGCGTAAGGAGAAAATACCGCATCAGGCGCCATTCGCCATTCAGGCTGCGCAACT
GTTGGGAAGGGCGATCGGTGCGGGCCTCTTCGCTATTACGCCAGCTGGCGAAGGGGGGATGTGCTGCAAG
GCGATTAAGTTGGGTAACGCCAGGGTTTTCCCAGTCACGACGTTGTAAAACGACGGCCAGTGCCAAGCTT
GGCTGC
