>Addgene plasmid #70258 | pRL439 | addgene partial sequence | sequence record 130068 | M13pUC-Fwd 5'-CCCAGTCACGACGTTGTAAAACG-3'
GACTCTAGAGGATCTCAATGAATATTGGTTGACACGGGCGTATAAGACATGTTATACTGTTGAATAACAA
GGACGGATCCCCGGGAATTCGTAATCATGGTCATAGCTGTTTCCTGTGTGAAATTGTTATCCGCTCACAA
TTCCACACAACATACGAGCCGGAAGCATAAAGTGTAAAGCCTGGGGTGCCTAATGAGTGAGCTAACTCAC
ATTAATTGCGTTGCGCTCACTGCCCGCTTTCCAGTCGGGAAACCTGTCGTGCCAGCTGCATTAATGAATC
GGCCAACGCGCGGGGAGAGGCGGTTTGCGTATTGGGCGCTCTTCCGCTTCCTCGCTCACTGACTCGCTGC
GCTCGGTCGTTCGGCTGCGGCGAGCGGTATCAGCTCACTCAAAGGCGGTAATACGGTTATCCACAGAATC
AGGGGATAACGCAGGAAAGAACATGTGAGCAAAAGGCCAGCAAAAGGCCAGGAACCGTAAAAAGGCCGCG
TTGCTGGCGTTTTTCCATAGGCTCCGCCCCCCTGACGAGCATCACAAAAATCGACGCTCAAGTCAGAGGT
GGCGAAACCCGACAGGACTATAAAGATACCAGGCGTTTCCCCCTGGAAGCTCCCTCGTGCGCTCTCCTGT
TCCGACCCTGCCGCTTACCGGATACCTGTCCGCCTTTCTCCCTTCGGGAAGCGTGGCGCTTTCTCATAGC
TCACGCTGTAGGTATCTCAGTTCGGTGTAGGTCGTTCGCTCCAAGCTGGGCTGTGTGCACGAACCCCCCG
TTCAGCCCGACCGCTGCGCCTTATCCGGTAACTATCGTCTTGAGTCC
