>Addgene plasmid #70258 | pRL439 | addgene partial sequence | sequence record 130069 | M13pUC-Rev 5'-AGCGGATAACAATTTCACACAGG-3'
CCAATATTCATTGAGATCCTCTAGAGTCGACCTGCAGCCAAGCTTGGCACTGGCCGTCGTTTTACAACGT
CGTGACTGGGAAAACCCTGGCGTTACCCAACTTAATCGCCTTGCAGCACATCCCCCTTTCGCCAGCTGGC
GTAATAGCGAAGAGGCCCGCACCGATCGCCCTTCCCAACAGTTGCGCAGCCTGAATGGCGAATGGCGCCT
GATGCGGTATTTTCTCCTTACGCATCTGTGCGGTATTTCACACCGCATATGGTGCACTCTCAGTACAATC
TGCTCTGATGCCGCATAGTTAAGCCAGCCCCGACACCCGCCAACACCCGCTGACGCGCCCTGACGGGCTT
GTCTGCTCCCGGCATCCGCTTACAGACAAGCTGTGACCGTCTCCGGGAGCTGCATGTGTCAGAGGTTTTC
ACCGTCATCACCGAAACGCGCGAGACGAAAGGGCCTCGTGATACGCCTATTTTTATAGGTTAATGTCATG
ATAATAATGGTTTCTTAGACGTCAGGTGGCACTTTTCGGGGAAATGTGCGCGGAACCCCTATTTGTTTAT
